Addgene plasmid #232179: pLV-UbC-VP64-dCas9-VP64
Purpose: Lentiviral cassette that expresses 2xVP64-dCas9 fusion in mammalian cells
Depositing lab: Charles Gersbach. Depositing organization: Duke University. Publication: Activation of the imprinted Prader-Willi syndrome locus by CRISPR-based epigenome editing. Rohm D, Black JB, McCutcheon SR, Barrera A, Berry SS, Morone DJ, Nuttle X, de Esch CE, Tai DJC, Talkowski ME, Iglesias N, Gersbach CA. Cell Genom. 2025 Feb 12;5(2):100770. doi: 10.1016/j.xgen.2025.100770. PubMed 39947136.
Backbone
  Vector backbone: FUGW
  Backbone size w/o insert (bp): 9600
  Total vector size (bp): 14289
  Vector type: Mammalian Expression, Lentiviral
  Selectable markers: Blasticidin
Growth in bacteria
  Bacterial resistance: Ampicillin, 100 μg/mL
  Growth temperature: 37°C
  Growth strain: NEB Stable
  Copy number: Unknown
Gene/Insert
  Gene/Insert name: VP64-dCas9-VP64
  Species: H. sapiens (human); S. pyogenes
  Insert size (bp): 4400
  Mutation: D10A, H840A
  Promoter: hUbC
  Cloning method: Gibson Cloning
  Sequencing primers: 5′ aagttttttaggcaccttttgaaatg
Resource information
  A portion of this plasmid was derived from a plasmid made by: Addgene plasmid #59791 modified to replace GFP with BSD
Terms and licenses: Academic/Nonprofit Terms; Industry Terms: Not Available to Industry
Depositor comments: Please visit https://doi.org/10.1101/2024.03.03.583177 for bioRxiv preprint.
How to cite: pLV-UbC-VP64-dCas9-VP64 was a gift from Charles Gersbach (Addgene plasmid # 232179 ; http://n2t.net/addgene:232179 ; RRID:Addgene_232179)
