[The description below was written by a language model from this plasmid's Addgene catalogue record and pLannotate feature annotations shown in this document.]
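Description:
pLV-UbC-VP64-dCas9-VP64 is a lentiviral mammalian expression plasmid of about 14.3 kb built on the FUGW backbone, designed to deliver a CRISPR activation effector. It is propagated in E. coli through a high-copy ColE1/pUC-type origin with ampicillin resistance (AmpR), and also carries an f1 origin. The backbone additionally contains an SV40/EM7-driven bleomycin/Zeocin resistance cassette outside the viral region. The transfer cassette has a CMV enhancer/promoter fused to a truncated HIV-1 5' LTR, which drives genomic RNA production in packaging cells. This is followed by the Ψ packaging signal with a gag fragment, the RRE for Rev-dependent export, the cPPT/CTS, a WPRE to boost transcript expression, and a truncated 3' LTR followed by a bGH polyadenylation signal.

The payload is transcribed from the human ubiquitin C promoter. It encodes nuclease-inactive Streptococcus pyogenes Cas9 (D10A and H840A) flanked by VP64 transactivation domains, each a tetramer of the minimal VP16 activation domain, with an N-terminal 3xFLAG epitope. The automated annotation marks only the C-terminal VP64. The N-terminal copy stated in the catalogue entry presumably lies in the unannotated interval between the FLAG tag and Cas9. Blasticidin S deaminase sits immediately downstream of the fusion for selection of transduced cells, replacing the GFP of the parental plasmid; the element linking it to the fusion is not annotated. A single loxP site follows BSD.

No guide RNA cassette is annotated, so a guide would have to be supplied separately. The construct is used for stable, guide-directed transcriptional activation of endogenous genes. The associated work applied CRISPR-based epigenome editing to activate the imprinted Prader-Willi syndrome locus.
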