Features (pLannotate 1.2.2; 35 found; start..end, strand, type, name):
     31..83      -  misc_feature   bom (fragment): basis of mobility region from pBR322
    238..617     +  enhancer       CMV enhancer: human cytomegalovirus immediate early enhancer
    618..817     +  promoter       CMV promoter: human cytomegalovirus (CMV) immediate early promoter
    835..1015    +  LTR            5' LTR (truncated): truncated 5' long terminal repeat (LTR) from HIV-1
   1062..1187    +  misc_feature   HIV-1 Ψ: packaging signal of human immunodeficiency virus type 1
   1171..1534    +  CDS            HIV-1 gag (fragment): gag protein from human immunodeficiency virus 1; gag
   1680..1913    +  misc_feature   RRE: The Rev response element (RRE) of HIV-1 allows for Rev-dependent mRNA export from the nucleus to the cytoplasm.
   2290..2390    +  CDS            Rev (fragment): human immunodeficiency virus 1 (HIV-1) Rev protein; rev; enhances nuclear export of unspliced and incompletely spliced viral mRNAs
   2440..2557    +  misc_feature   cPPT/CTS: central polypurine tract and central termination sequence of HIV-1
   2622..3833    +  promoter       UbC promoter: human ubiquitin C promoter
   3844..3862    -  misc_feature   MCS (fragment): pUC18/19 multiple cloning site
   3871..3936    +  CDS            3xFLAG: three tandem FLAG® epitope tags, followed by an enterokinase cleavage site
   4135..8238    +  CDS            Cas9: Cas9 (Csn1) endonuclease from the Streptococcus pyogenes Type II CRISPR/Cas system generates RNA-guided double strand breaks in DNA
   8284..8433    +  CDS            VP64: tetrameric repeat of the minimal activation domain of herpes simplex virus VP16 (Beerli et al., 1998)
   8503..8898    +  CDS            BSD: blasticidin S deaminase; Aspergillus terreus BSD; confers resistance to blasticidin
   8924..8957    +  protein_bind   loxP: Cre-mediated recombination occurs in the 8-bp core sequence (GCATACAT). Cre recombinase
   8958..8982    +  misc_feature   MCS (fragment): pBluescript multiple cloning site
   8982..9570    +  misc_feature   WPRE: woodchuck hepatitis virus posttranscriptional regulatory element
   9507..10088   +  CDS            nef (fragment): NEF_HV1H2 - Experimental evidence at protein level: Swiss-Prot protein existence level 1. Extracellular Nef protein targets CD4(+) T-lymphocytes for apoptosis by interacting with CXCR4 surface receptors. From Human immunodeficiency virus type 1 group M subtype B (isolate HXB2) (HIV-1).
  10095..10275   +  LTR            5' LTR (truncated): truncated 5' long terminal repeat (LTR) from HIV-1
  10307..10531   +  polyA_signal   bGH poly(A) signal: bovine growth hormone polyadenylation signal
  10535..10556   +  promoter       SV40 promoter (fragment): SV40 enhancer and early promoter
  10577..11005   +  rep_origin     f1 ori (sequence partly withheld): f1 bacteriophage origin of replication; arrow indicates direction of (+) strand synthesis
  11019..11348   +  promoter       SV40 promoter: SV40 enhancer and early promoter
  11396..11443   +  promoter       EM7 promoter: synthetic bacterial promoter&nbsp
  11462..11836   +  CDS            BleoR: antibiotic-binding protein; Sh ble from Streptoalloteichus hindustanus; confers resistance to bleomycin, phleomycin, and Zeocin™
  11846..11971   +  CDS            ble (fragment): BLE_KLEPN - Experimental evidence at protein level: Swiss-Prot protein existence level 1. Binding protein with a strong affinity to the bleomycin family of antibiotics. Binds to CL990; an antimitotic-antibiotic compound. From Klebsiella pneumoniae.
  11966..12087   +  polyA_signal   SV40 poly(A) signal: SV40 polyadenylation signal
  12158..12180   -  protein_bind   lac operator (fragment): The lac repressor binds to the lac operator to inhibit transcription in E. coli. This inhibition can be relieved by adding lactose or isopropyl-β-D-thiogalactopyranoside (IPTG). lac repressor encoded by lacI
  12184..12214   -  promoter       lac promoter: promoter for the E. coli lac operon
  12229..12250   -  protein_bind   CAP binding site: CAP binding activates transcription in the presence of cAMP. E. coli catabolite activator protein
  12263..12355   -  CDS            lacI (fragment): lac repressor; lacI; The lac repressor binds to the lac operator to inhibit transcription in E. coli. This inhibition can be relieved by adding lactose or isopropyl-β-D-thiogalactopyranoside (IPTG).
  12538..13126   -  rep_origin     ori: high-copy-number ColE1/pMB1/pBR322/pUC origin of replication
  13297..14157   -  CDS            AmpR: β-lactamase; bla; confers resistance to ampicillin, carbenicillin, and related antibiotics
  14158..14262   -  promoter       AmpR promoter: bla
>Addgene plasmid #232179 | pLV-UbC-VP64-dCas9-VP64 | addgene full sequence | sequence record 462962 | Addgene NGS Result
GTCGACGGATCGGGAGATCTCCCGATCCCCTATGGTGCACTCTCAGTACAATCTGCTCTGATGCCGCATA
GTTAAGCCAGTATCTGCTCCCTGCTTGTGTGTTGGAGGTCGCTGAGTAGTGCGCGAGCAAAATTTAAGCT
ACAACAAGGCAAGGCTTGACCGACAATTGCATGAAGAATCTGCTTAGGGTTAGGCGTTTTGCGCTGCTTC
GCGATGTACGGGCCAGATATACGCGTTGACATTGATTATTGACTAGTTATTAATAGTAATCAATTACGGG
GTCATTAGTTCATAGCCCATATATGGAGTTCCGCGTTACATAACTTACGGTAAATGGCCCGCCTGGCTGA
CCGCCCAACGACCCCCGCCCATTGACGTCAATAATGACGTATGTTCCCATAGTAACGCCAATAGGGACTT
TCCATTGACGTCAATGGGTGGAGTATTTACGGTAAACTGCCCACTTGGCAGTACATCAAGTGTATCATAT
GCCAAGTACGCCCCCTATTGACGTCAATGACGGTAAATGGCCCGCCTGGCATTATGCCCAGTACATGACC
TTATGGGACTTTCCTACTTGGCAGTACATCTACGTATTAGTCATCGCTATTACCATGGTGATGCGGTTTT
GGCAGTACATCAATGGGCGTGGATAGCGGTTTGACTCACGGGGATTTCCAAGTCTCCACCCCATTGACGT
CAATGGGAGTTTGTTTTGGCACCAAAATCAACGGGACTTTCCAAAATGTCGTAACAACTCCGCCCCATTG
ACGCAAATGGGCGGTAGGCGTGTACGGTGGGAGGTCTATATAAGCAGCGCGTTTTGCCTGTACTGGGTCT
CTCTGGTTAGACCAGATCTGAGCCTGGGAGCTCTCTGGCTAACTAGGGAACCCACTGCTTAAGCCTCAAT
AAAGCTTGCCTTGAGTGCTTCAAGTAGTGTGTGCCCGTCTGTTGTGTGACTCTGGTAACTAGAGATCCCT
CAGACCCTTTTAGTCAGTGTGGAAAATCTCTAGCAGTGGCGCCCGAACAGGGACTTGAAAGCGAAAGGGA
AACCAGAGGAGCTCTCTCGACGCAGGACTCGGCTTGCTGAAGCGCGCACGGCAAGAGGCGAGGGGCGGCG
ACTGGTGAGTACGCCAAAAATTTTGACTAGCGGAGGCTAGAAGGAGAGAGATGGGTGCGAGAGCGTCAGT
ATTAAGCGGGGGAGAATTAGATCGCGATGGGAAAAAATTCGGTTAAGGCCAGGGGGAAAGAAAAAATATA
AATTAAAACATATAGTATGGGCAAGCAGGGAGCTAGAACGATTCGCAGTTAATCCTGGCCTGTTAGAAAC
ATCAGAAGGCTGTAGACAAATACTGGGACAGCTACAACCATCCCTTCAGACAGGATCAGAAGAACTTAGA
TCATTATATAATACAGTAGCAACCCTCTATTGTGTGCATCAAAGGATAGAGATAAAAGACACCAAGGAAG
CTTTAGACAAGATAGAGGAAGAGCAAAACAAAAGTAAGACCACCGCACAGCAAGCGGCCGCTGATCTTCA
GACCTGGAGGAGGAGATATGAGGGACAATTGGAGAAGTGAATTATATAAATATAAAGTAGTAAAAATTGA
ACCATTAGGAGTAGCACCCACCAAGGCAAAGAGAAGAGTGGTGCAGAGAGAAAAAAGAGCAGTGGGAATA
GGAGCTTTGTTCCTTGGGTTCTTGGGAGCAGCAGGAAGCACTATGGGCGCAGCGTCAATGACGCTGACGG
TACAGGCCAGACAATTATTGTCTGGTATAGTGCAGCAGCAGAACAATTTGCTGAGGGCTATTGAGGCGCA
ACAGCATCTGTTGCAACTCACAGTCTGGGGCATCAAGCAGCTCCAGGCAAGAATCCTGGCTGTGGAAAGA
TACCTAAAGGATCAACAGCTCCTGGGGATTTGGGGTTGCTCTGGAAAACTCATTTGCACCACTGCTGTGC
CTTGGAATGCTAGTTGGAGTAATAAATCTCTGGAACAGATTTGGAATCACACGACCTGGATGGAGTGGGA
CAGAGAAATTAACAATTACACAAGCTTAATACACTCCTTAATTGAAGAATCGCAAAACCAGCAAGAAAAG
AATGAACAAGAATTATTGGAATTAGATAAATGGGCAAGTTTGTGGAATTGGTTTAACATAACAAATTGGC
TGTGGTATATAAAATTATTCATAATGATAGTAGGAGGCTTGGTAGGTTTAAGAATAGTTTTTGCTGTACT
TTCTATAGTGAATAGAGTTAGGCAGGGATATTCACCATTATCGTTTCAGACCCACCTCCCAACCCCGAGG
GGACCCGACAGGCCCGAAGGAATAGAAGAAGAAGGTGGAGAGAGAGACAGAGACAGATCCATTCGATTAG
TGAACGGATCGGCACTGCGTGCGCCAATTCTGCAGACAAATGGCAGTATTCATCCACAATTTTAAAAGAA
AAGGGGGGATTGGGGGGTACAGTGCAGGGGAAAGAATAGTAGACATAATAGCAACAGACATACAAACTAA
AGAATTACAAAAACAAATTACAAAAATTCAAAATTTTCGGGTTTATTACAGGGACAGCAGAGATCCAGTT
TGGTTAATTAACCCGTGTCGGCTCCAGATCTGGCCTCCGCGCCGGGTTTTGGCGCCTCCCGCGGGCGCCC
CCCTCCTCACGGCGAGCGCTGCCACGTCAGACGAAGGGCGCAGCGAGCGTCCTGATCCTTCCGCCCGGAC
GCTCAGGACAGCGGCCCGCTGCTCATAAGACTCGGCCTTAGAACCCCAGTATCAGCAGAAGGACATTTTA
GGACGGGACTTGGGTGACTCTAGGGCACTGGTTTTCTTTCCAGAGAGCGGAACAGGCGAGGAAAAGTAGT
CCCTTCTCGGCGATTCTGCGGAGGGATCTCCGTGGGGCGGTGAACGCCGATGATTATATAAGGACGCGCC
GGGTGTGGCACAGCTAGTTCCGTCGCAGCCGGGATTTGGGTCGCGGTTCTTGTTTGTGGATCGCTGTGAT
CGTCACTTGGTGAGTAGCGGGCTGCTGGGCTGGCCGGGGCTTTCGTGGCCGCCGGGCCGCTCGGTGGGAC
GGAAGCGTGTGGAGAGACCGCCAAGGGCTGTAGTCTGGGTCCGCGAGCAAGGTTGCCCTGAACTGGGGGT
TGGGGGGAGCGCAGCAAAATGGCGGCTGTTCCCGAGTCTTGAATGGAAGACGCTTGTGAGGCGGGCTGTG
AGGTCGTTGAAACAAGGTGGGGGGCATGGTGGGCGGCAAGAACCCAAGGTCTTGAGGCCTTCGCTAATGC
GGGAAAGCTCTTATTCGGGTGAGATGGGCTGGGGCACCATCTGGGGACCCTGACGTGAAGTTTGTCACTG
ACTGGAGAACTCGGTTTGTCGTCTGTTGCGGGGGCGGCAGTTATGGCGGTGCCGTTGGGCAGTGCACCCG
TACCTTTGGGAGCGCGCGCCCTCGTCGTGTCGTGACGTCACCCGTTCTGTTGGCTTATAATGCAGGGTGG
GGCCACCTGCCGGTAGGTGTGCGGTAGGCTTTTCTCCGTCGCAGGACGCAGGGTTCGGGCCTAGGGTAGG
CTCTCCTGAATCGACAGGCGCCGGACCTCTGGTGAGGGGAGGGATAAGTGAGGCGTCAGTTTCTTTGGTC
GGTTTTATGTACCTATCTTCTTAAGTAGCTGAAGCTCCGGTTTTGAACTATGCGCTCGGGGTTGGCGAGT
GTGTTTTGTGAAGTTTTTTAGGCACCTTTTGAAATGTAATCATTTGGGTCAATATGTAATTTTCAGTGTT
AGACTAGTAAATTGTCCGCTAAATTCTGGCCGTTTTTGGCTTTTTTGTTAGACGAAGCTTGGGCTGCAGG
TCGACTCTAGAGCCACCATGGACTACAAAGACCATGACGGTGATTATAAAGATCATGACATCGATTACAA
GGATGACGATGACAAGCACGGTCCGCGGGCTGACGCATTGGACGATTTTGATCTGGATATGCTGGGAAGT
GACGCCCTCGATGATTTTGACCTTGACATGCTTGGTTCGGATGCCCTTGATGACTTTGACCTCGACATGC
TCGGCAGTGACGCCCTTGATGATTTCGACCTGGACATGGTTAACCCCAAGAAGAAGAGGAAGGTGGGCCG
CGGAATGGACAAGAAGTACTCCATTGGGCTCGCCATCGGCACAAACAGCGTCGGCTGGGCCGTCATTACG
GACGAGTACAAGGTGCCGAGCAAAAAATTCAAAGTTCTGGGCAATACCGATCGCCACAGCATAAAGAAGA
ACCTCATTGGCGCCCTCCTGTTCGACTCCGGGGAAACCGCCGAAGCCACGCGGCTCAAAAGAACAGCACG
GCGCAGATATACCCGCAGAAAGAATCGGATCTGCTACCTGCAGGAGATCTTTAGTAATGAGATGGCTAAG
GTGGATGACTCTTTCTTCCATAGGCTGGAGGAGTCCTTTTTGGTGGAGGAGGATAAAAAGCACGAGCGCC
ACCCAATCTTTGGCAATATCGTGGACGAGGTGGCGTACCATGAAAAGTACCCAACCATATATCATCTGAG
GAAGAAGCTTGTAGACAGTACTGATAAGGCTGACTTGCGGTTGATCTATCTCGCGCTGGCGCATATGATC
AAATTTCGGGGACACTTCCTCATCGAGGGGGACCTGAACCCAGACAACAGCGATGTCGACAAACTCTTTA
TCCAACTGGTTCAGACTTACAATCAGCTTTTCGAAGAGAACCCGATCAACGCATCCGGAGTTGACGCCAA
AGCAATCCTGAGCGCTAGGCTGTCCAAATCCCGGCGGCTCGAAAACCTCATCGCACAGCTCCCTGGGGAG
AAGAAGAACGGCCTGTTTGGTAATCTTATCGCCCTGTCACTCGGGCTGACCCCCAACTTTAAATCTAACT
TCGACCTGGCCGAAGATGCCAAGCTTCAACTGAGCAAAGACACCTACGATGATGATCTCGACAATCTGCT
GGCCCAGATCGGCGACCAGTACGCAGACCTTTTTTTGGCGGCAAAGAACCTGTCAGACGCCATTCTGCTG
AGTGATATTCTGCGAGTGAACACGGAGATCACCAAAGCTCCGCTGAGCGCTAGTATGATCAAGCGCTATG
ATGAGCACCACCAAGACTTGACTTTGCTGAAGGCCCTTGTCAGACAGCAACTGCCTGAGAAGTACAAGGA
AATTTTCTTCGATCAGTCTAAAAATGGCTACGCCGGATACATTGACGGCGGAGCAAGCCAGGAGGAATTT
TACAAATTTATTAAGCCCATCTTGGAAAAAATGGACGGCACCGAGGAGCTGCTGGTAAAGCTTAACAGAG
AAGATCTGTTGCGCAAACAGCGCACTTTCGACAATGGAAGCATCCCCCACCAGATTCACCTGGGCGAACT
GCACGCTATCCTCAGGCGGCAAGAGGATTTCTACCCCTTTTTGAAAGATAACAGGGAAAAGATTGAGAAA
ATCCTCACATTTCGGATACCCTACTATGTAGGCCCCCTCGCCCGGGGAAATTCCAGATTCGCGTGGATGA
CTCGCAAATCAGAAGAGACCATCACTCCCTGGAACTTCGAGGAAGTCGTGGATAAGGGGGCCTCTGCCCA
GTCCTTCATCGAAAGGATGACTAACTTTGATAAAAATCTGCCTAACGAAAAGGTGCTTCCTAAACACTCT
CTGCTGTACGAGTACTTCACAGTTTATAACGAGCTCACCAAGGTCAAATACGTCACAGAAGGGATGAGAA
AGCCAGCATTCCTGTCTGGAGAGCAGAAGAAAGCTATCGTGGACCTCCTCTTCAAGACGAACCGGAAAGT
TACCGTGAAACAGCTCAAAGAAGACTATTTCAAAAAGATTGAATGTTTCGACTCTGTTGAAATCAGCGGA
GTGGAGGATCGCTTCAACGCATCCCTGGGAACGTATCACGATCTCCTGAAAATCATTAAAGACAAGGACT
TCCTGGACAATGAGGAGAACGAGGACATTCTTGAGGACATTGTCCTCACCCTTACGTTGTTTGAAGATAG
GGAGATGATTGAAGAACGCTTGAAAACTTACGCTCATCTCTTCGACGACAAAGTCATGAAACAGCTCAAG
AGGCGCCGATATACAGGATGGGGGCGGCTGTCAAGAAAACTGATCAATGGGATCCGAGACAAGCAGAGTG
GAAAGACAATCCTGGATTTTCTTAAGTCCGATGGATTTGCCAACCGGAACTTCATGCAGTTGATCCATGA
TGACTCTCTCACCTTTAAGGAGGACATCCAGAAAGCACAAGTTTCTGGCCAGGGGGACAGTCTTCACGAG
CACATCGCTAATCTTGCAGGTAGCCCAGCTATCAAAAAGGGAATACTGCAGACCGTTAAGGTCGTGGATG
AACTCGTCAAAGTAATGGGAAGGCATAAGCCCGAGAATATCGTTATCGAGATGGCCCGAGAGAACCAAAC
TACCCAGAAGGGACAGAAGAACAGTAGGGAAAGGATGAAGAGGATTGAAGAGGGTATAAAAGAACTGGGG
TCCCAAATCCTTAAGGAACACCCAGTTGAAAACACCCAGCTTCAGAATGAGAAGCTCTACCTGTACTACC
TGCAGAACGGCAGGGACATGTACGTGGATCAGGAACTGGACATCAATCGGCTCTCCGACTACGACGTGGA
TGCCATCGTGCCCCAGTCTTTTCTCAAAGATGATTCTATTGATAATAAAGTGTTGACAAGATCCGATAAA
AATAGAGGGAAGAGTGATAACGTCCCCTCAGAAGAAGTTGTCAAGAAAATGAAAAATTATTGGCGGCAGC
TGCTGAACGCCAAACTGATCACACAACGGAAGTTCGATAATCTGACTAAGGCTGAACGAGGTGGCCTGTC
TGAGTTGGATAAAGCCGGCTTCATCAAAAGGCAGCTTGTTGAGACACGCCAGATCACCAAGCACGTGGCC
CAAATTCTCGATTCACGCATGAACACCAAGTACGATGAAAATGACAAACTGATTCGAGAGGTGAAAGTTA
TTACTCTGAAGTCTAAGCTGGTCTCAGATTTCAGAAAGGACTTTCAGTTTTATAAGGTGAGAGAGATCAA
CAATTACCACCATGCGCATGATGCCTACCTGAATGCAGTGGTAGGCACTGCACTTATCAAAAAATATCCC
AAGCTTGAATCTGAATTTGTTTACGGAGACTATAAAGTGTACGATGTTAGGAAAATGATCGCAAAGTCTG
AGCAGGAAATAGGCAAGGCCACCGCTAAGTACTTCTTTTACAGCAATATTATGAATTTTTTCAAGACCGA
GATTACACTGGCCAATGGAGAGATTCGGAAGCGACCACTTATCGAAACAAACGGAGAAACAGGAGAAATC
GTGTGGGACAAGGGTAGGGATTTCGCGACAGTCCGGAAGGTCCTGTCCATGCCGCAGGTGAACATCGTTA
AAAAGACCGAAGTACAGACCGGAGGCTTCTCCAAGGAAAGTATCCTCCCGAAAAGGAACAGCGACAAGCT
GATCGCACGCAAAAAAGATTGGGACCCCAAGAAATACGGCGGATTCGATTCTCCTACAGTCGCTTACAGT
GTACTGGTTGTGGCCAAAGTGGAGAAAGGGAAGTCTAAAAAACTCAAAAGCGTCAAGGAACTGCTGGGCA
TCACAATCATGGAGCGATCAAGCTTCGAAAAAAACCCCATCGACTTTCTCGAGGCGAAAGGATATAAAGA
GGTCAAAAAAGACCTCATCATTAAGCTTCCCAAGTACTCTCTCTTTGAGCTTGAAAACGGCCGGAAACGA
ATGCTCGCTAGTGCGGGCGAGCTGCAGAAAGGTAACGAGCTGGCACTGCCCTCTAAATACGTTAATTTCT
TGTATCTGGCCAGCCACTATGAAAAGCTCAAAGGGTCTCCCGAAGATAATGAGCAGAAGCAGCTGTTCGT
GGAACAACACAAACACTACCTTGATGAGATCATCGAGCAAATAAGCGAATTCTCCAAAAGAGTGATCCTC
GCCGACGCTAACCTCGATAAGGTGCTTTCTGCTTACAATAAGCACAGGGATAAGCCCATCAGGGAGCAGG
CAGAAAACATTATCCACTTGTTTACTCTGACCAACTTGGGCGCGCCTGCAGCCTTCAAGTACTTCGACAC
CACCATAGACAGAAAGCGGTACACCTCTACAAAGGAGGTCCTGGACGCCACACTGATTCATCAGTCAATT
ACGGGGCTCTATGAAACAAGAATCGACCTCTCTCAGCTCGGTGGAGACAGCAGGGCTGACCCCAAGAAGA
AGAGGAAGGTGGCTAGCCGCGCCGACGCGCTGGACGATTTCGATCTCGACATGCTGGGTTCTGATGCCCT
CGATGACTTTGACCTGGATATGTTGGGAAGCGACGCATTGGATGACTTTGATCTGGACATGCTCGGCTCC
GATGCTCTGGACGATTTCGATCTCGATATGTTAATCGCTAGCGAGGGCAGAGGAAGTCTTCTAACATGCG
GTGACGTGGAGGAGAATCCCGGCCCTGGTACCATGGCCAAGCCTTTGTCTCAAGAAGAATCCACCCTCAT
TGAAAGAGCAACGGCTACAATCAACAGCATCCCCATCTCTGAAGACTACAGCGTCGCCAGCGCAGCTCTC
TCTAGCGACGGCCGCATCTTCACTGGTGTCAATGTATATCATTTTACTGGGGGACCTTGTGCAGAACTCG
TGGTGCTGGGCACTGCTGCTGCTGCGGCAGCTGGCAACCTGACTTGTATCGTCGCGATCGGAAATGAGAA
CAGGGGCATCTTGAGCCCCTGCGGACGGTGCCGACAGGTGCTTCTCGATCTGCATCCTGGGATCAAAGCC
ATAGTGAAGGACAGTGATGGACAGCCGACGGCAGTTGGGATTCGTGAATTGCTGCCCTCTGGTTATGTGT
GGGAGGGCCTGCAGCTGCAGTAGTTGATAATAGATAACTTCGTATAGCATACATTATACGAAGTTATGAA
TTCGATATCAAGCTTATCGATAATCAACCTCTGGATTACAAAATTTGTGAAAGATTGACTGGTATTCTTA
ACTATGTTGCTCCTTTTACGCTATGTGGATACGCTGCTTTAATGCCTTTGTATCATGCTATTGCTTCCCG
TATGGCTTTCATTTTCTCCTCCTTGTATAAATCCTGGTTGCTGTCTCTTTATGAGGAGTTGTGGCCCGTT
GTCAGGCAACGTGGCGTGGTGTGCACTGTGTTTGCTGACGCAACCCCCACTGGTTGGGGCATTGCCACCA
CCTGTCAGCTCCTTTCCGGGACTTTCGCTTTCCCCCTCCCTATTGCCACGGCGGAACTCATCGCCGCCTG
CCTTGCCCGCTGCTGGACAGGGGCTCGGCTGTTGGGCACTGACAATTCCGTGGTGTTGTCGGGGAAATCA
TCGTCCTTTCCTTGGCTGCTCGCCTGTGTTGCCACCTGGATTCTGCGCGGGACGTCCTTCTGCTACGTCC
CTTCGGCCCTCAATCCAGCGGACCTTCCTTCCCGCGGCCTGCTGCCGGCTCTGCGGCCTCTTCCGCGTCT
TCGCCTTCGCCCTCAGACGAGTCGGATCTCCCTTTGGGCCGCCTCCCCGCATCGATACCGTCGACCTCGA
GACCTAGAAAAACATGGAGCAATCACAAGTAGCAATACAGCAGCTACCAATGCTGATTGTGCCTGGCTAG
AAGCACAAGAGGAGGAGGAGGTGGGTTTTCCAGTCACACCTCAGGTACCTTTAAGACCAATGACTTACAA
GGCAGCTGTAGATCTTAGCCACTTTTTAAAAGAAAAGGGGGGACTGGAAGGGCTAATTCACTCCCAACGA
AGACAAGATATCCTTGATCTGTGGATCTACCACACACAAGGCTACTTCCCTGATTGGCAGAACTACACAC
CAGGGCCAGGGATCAGATATCCACTGACCTTTGGATGGTGCTACAAGCTAGTACCAGTTGAGCAAGAGAA
GGTAGAAGAAGCCAATGAAGGAGAGAACACCCGCTTGTTACACCCTGTGAGCCTGCATGGGATGGATGAC
CCGGAGAGAGAAGTATTAGAGTGGAGGTTTGACAGCCGCCTAGCATTTCATCACATGGCCCGAGAGCTGC
ATCCGGACTGTACTGGGTCTCTCTGGTTAGACCAGATCTGAGCCTGGGAGCTCTCTGGCTAACTAGGGAA
CCCACTGCTTAAGCCTCAATAAAGCTTGCCTTGAGTGCTTCAAGTAGTGTGTGCCCGTCTGTTGTGTGAC
TCTGGTAACTAGAGATCCCTCAGACCCTTTTAGTCAGTGTGGAAAATCTCTAGCAGGGCCCGTTTAAACC
CGCTGATCAGCCTCGACTGTGCCTTCTAGTTGCCAGCCATCTGTTGTTTGCCCCTCCCCCGTGCCTTCCT
TGACCCTGGAAGGTGCCACTCCCACTGTCCTTTCCTAATAAAATGAGGAAATTGCATCGCATTGTCTGAG
TAGGTGTCATTCTATTCTGGGGGGTGGGGTGGGGCAGGACAGCAAGGGGGAGGATTGGGAAGACAATAGC
AGGCATGCTGGGGATGCGGTGGGCTCTATGGCTTCTGAGGCGGAAAGAACCAGCTGGGGCTCTAGGGGGT
ATCCCC
[124 nt withheld, positions 10577-10700]
C
[91 nt withheld, positions 10702-10792]
A
[49 nt withheld, positions 10794-10842]
CCTTTGACGTTGGAGTCCACGTTCTTT
[37 nt withheld, positions 10870-10906]
ACCCTATCTCGGTCTATTCTTTTGATTTATAAGGGATTTTGCCGATTTCGGCCTATTGGTTAAAAAATGA
GCTGATTTAACAAAAATTTAACGCGAATTAATTCTGTGGAATGTGTGTCAGTTAGGGTGTGGAAAGTCCC
CAGGCTCCCCAGCAGGCAGAAGTATGCAAAGCATGCATCTCAATTAGTCAGCAACCAGGTGTGGAAAGTC
CCCAGGCTCCCCAGCAGGCAGAAGTATGCAAAGCATGCATCTCAATTAGTCAGCAACCATAGTCCCGCCC
CTAACTCCGCCCATCCCGCCCCTAACTCCGCCCAGTTCCGCCCATTCTCCGCCCCATGGCTGACTAATTT
TTTTTATTTATGCAGAGGCCGAGGCCGCCTCTGCCTCTGAGCTATTCCAGAAGTAGTGAGGAGGCTTTTT
TGGAGGCCTAGGCTTTTGCAAAAAGCTCCCGGGAGCTTGTATATCCATTTTCGGATCTGATCAGCACGTG
TTGACAATTAATCATCGGCATAGTATATCGGCATAGTATAATACGACAAGGTGAGGAACTAAACCATGGC
CAAGTTGACCAGTGCCGTTCCGGTGCTCACCGCGCGCGACGTCGCCGGAGCGGTCGAGTTCTGGACCGAC
CGGCTCGGGTTCTCCCGGGACTTCGTGGAGGACGACTTCGCCGGTGTGGTCCGGGACGACGTGACCCTGT
TCATCAGCGCGGTCCAGGACCAGGTGGTGCCGGACAACACCCTGGCCTGGGTGTGGGTGCGCGGCCTGGA
CGAGCTGTACGCCGAGTGGTCGGAGGTCGTGTCCACGAACTTCCGGGACGCCTCCGGGCCGGCCATGACC
GAGATCGGCGAGCAGCCGTGGGGGCGGGAGTTCGCCCTGCGCGACCCGGCCGGCAACTGCGTGCACTTCG
TGGCCGAGGAGCAGGACTGACACGTGCTACGAGATTTCGATTCCACCGCCGCCTTCTATGAAAGGTTGGG
CTTCGGAATCGTTTTCCGGGACGCCGGCTGGATGATCCTCCAGCGCGGGGATCTCATGCTGGAGTTCTTC
GCCCACCCCAACTTGTTTATTGCAGCTTATAATGGTTACAAATAAAGCAATAGCATCACAAATTTCACAA
ATAAAGCATTTTTTTCACTGCATTCTAGTTGTGGTTTGTCCAAACTCATCAATGTATCTTATCATGTCTG
TATACCGTCGACCTCTAGCTAGAGCTTGGCGTAATCATGGTCATAGCTGTTTCCTGTGTGAAATTGTTAT
CCGCTCACAATTCCACACAACATACGAGCCGGAAGCATAAAGTGTAAAGCCTGGGGTGCCTAATGAGTGA
GCTAACTCACATTAATTGCGTTGCGCTCACTGCCCGCTTTCCAGTCGGGAAACCTGTCGTGCCAGCTGCA
TTAATGAATCGGCCAACGCGCGGGGAGAGGCGGTTTGCGTATTGGGCGCTCTTCCGCTTCCTCGCTCACT
GACTCGCTGCGCTCGGTCGTTCGGCTGCGGCGAGCGGTATCAGCTCACTCAAAGGCGGTAATACGGTTAT
CCACAGAATCAGGGGATAACGCAGGAAAGAACATGTGAGCAAAAGGCCAGCAAAAGGCCAGGAACCGTAA
AAAGGCCGCGTTGCTGGCGTTTTTCCATAGGCTCCGCCCCCCTGACGAGCATCACAAAAATCGACGCTCA
AGTCAGAGGTGGCGAAACCCGACAGGACTATAAAGATACCAGGCGTTTCCCCCTGGAAGCTCCCTCGTGC
GCTCTCCTGTTCCGACCCTGCCGCTTACCGGATACCTGTCCGCCTTTCTCCCTTCGGGAAGCGTGGCGCT
TTCTCATAGCTCACGCTGTAGGTATCTCAGTTCGGTGTAGGTCGTTCGCTCCAAGCTGGGCTGTGTGCAC
GAACCCCCCGTTCAGCCCGACCGCTGCGCCTTATCCGGTAACTATCGTCTTGAGTCCAACCCGGTAAGAC
ACGACTTATCGCCACTGGCAGCAGCCACTGGTAACAGGATTAGCAGAGCGAGGTATGTAGGCGGTGCTAC
AGAGTTCTTGAAGTGGTGGCCTAACTACGGCTACACTAGAAGAACAGTATTTGGTATCTGCGCTCTGCTG
AAGCCAGTTACCTTCGGAAAAAGAGTTGGTAGCTCTTGATCCGGCAAACAAACCACCGCTGGTAGCGGTG
GTTTTTTTGTTTGCAAGCAGCAGATTACGCGCAGAAAAAAAGGATCTCAAGAAGATCCTTTGATCTTTTC
TACGGGGTCTGACGCTCAGTGGAACGAAAACTCACGTTAAGGGATTTTGGTCATGAGATTATCAAAAAGG
ATCTTCACCTAGATCCTTTTAAATTAAAAATGAAGTTTTAAATCAATCTAAAGTATATATGAGTAAACTT
GGTCTGACAGTTACCAATGCTTAATCAGTGAGGCACCTATCTCAGCGATCTGTCTATTTCGTTCATCCAT
AGTTGCCTGACTCCCCGTCGTGTAGATAACTACGATACGGGAGGGCTTACCATCTGGCCCCAGTGCTGCA
ATGATACCGCGAGACCCACGCTCACCGGCTCCAGATTTATCAGCAATAAACCAGCCAGCCGGAAGGGCCG
AGCGCAGAAGTGGTCCTGCAACTTTATCCGCCTCCATCCAGTCTATTAATTGTTGCCGGGAAGCTAGAGT
AAGTAGTTCGCCAGTTAATAGTTTGCGCAACGTTGTTGCCATTGCTACAGGCATCGTGGTGTCACGCTCG
TCGTTTGGTATGGCTTCATTCAGCTCCGGTTCCCAACGATCAAGGCGAGTTACATGATCCCCCATGTTGT
GCAAAAAAGCGGTTAGCTCCTTCGGTCCTCCGATCGTTGTCAGAAGTAAGTTGGCCGCAGTGTTATCACT
CATGGTTATGGCAGCACTGCATAATTCTCTTACTGTCATGCCATCCGTAAGATGCTTTTCTGTGACTGGT
GAGTACTCAACCAAGTCATTCTGAGAATAGTGTATGCGGCGACCGAGTTGCTCTTGCCCGGCGTCAATAC
GGGATAATACCGCGCCACATAGCAGAACTTTAAAAGTGCTCATCATTGGAAAACGTTCTTCGGGGCGAAA
ACTCTCAAGGATCTTACCGCTGTTGAGATCCAGTTCGATGTAACCCACTCGTGCACCCAACTGATCTTCA
GCATCTTTTACTTTCACCAGCGTTTCTGGGTGAGCAAAAACAGGAAGGCAAAATGCCGCAAAAAAGGGAA
TAAGGGCGACACGGAAATGTTGAATACTCATACTCTTCCTTTTTCAATATTATTGAAGCATTTATCAGGG
TTATTGTCTCATGAGCGGATACATATTTGAATGTATTTAGAAAAATAAACAAATAGGGGTTCCGCGCACA
TTTCCCCGAAAAGTGCCACCTGAC
